Addgene plasmid #205159: pcDNA-tdMCP-6xGCN4
Purpose: express tdMCP-6xGCN4
Depositing lab: Weirui Ma. Depositing organization: Zhejiang University. Publication: Enhanced single RNA imaging reveals dynamic gene expression in live animals. Hu Y, Xu J, Gao E, Fan X, Wei J, Ye B, Xu S, Ma W. Elife. 2023 Mar 3;12:e82178. doi: 10.7554/eLife.82178. PubMed 36867026.
Backbone
  Vector backbone: pcDNA
  Total vector size (bp): 6554
  Vector type: Mammalian Expression, Bacterial Expression
  Selectable markers: Neomycin (select with G418)
Growth in bacteria
  Bacterial resistance: Ampicillin, 100 μg/mL
  Growth temperature: 30°C
  Growth strain: NEB Stable
  Copy number: Unknown
Gene/Insert
  Gene/Insert name: tdMCP-6xGCN4
  Species: Synthetic
  Insert size (bp): 1185
  Promoter: CMV
  Cloning method: Gibson Cloning
  Sequencing primers: 5′ CGCAAATGGGCGGTAGGCGTG; 3′ TAGAAGGCACAGTCGAGG
Resource information
  A portion of this plasmid was derived from a plasmid made by: tdMCP is amplified from Addene plasmid #64541 and the suntag arrays is amplified from Addene plasmid #74928
Terms and licenses: Academic/Nonprofit Terms; Industry Terms: Not Available to Industry
How to cite: pcDNA-tdMCP-6xGCN4 was a gift from Weirui Ma (Addgene plasmid # 205159 ; http://n2t.net/addgene:205159 ; RRID:Addgene_205159)
