[The description below was written by a language model from this plasmid's Addgene catalogue record and pLannotate feature annotations shown in this document.]
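Description:
pcDNA-tdMCP-6xGCN4 is a roughly 6.5 kb mammalian expression plasmid built on a pcDNA backbone. It is propagated in E. coli through a high-copy ColE1/pUC-type origin with an ampicillin resistance gene (β-lactamase under its own promoter), and it also carries an f1 phage origin. For selection in mammalian cells, an SV40 early promoter drives a neomycin phosphotransferase gene followed by an SV40 polyadenylation signal, allowing G418 selection of stable transfectants. The annotation also picks up short fragments (an HIV-1 LTR piece, ble, lacI, a bom region, lac promoter/operator), which appear to be backbone remnants rather than functional parts.

The payload is a synthetic 1.2 kb open reading frame, assembled by Gibson cloning and placed under the CMV immediate-early enhancer/promoter with a bovine growth hormone polyadenylation signal downstream; a T7 promoter lies just upstream of the coding region. The insert fuses a tandem dimer of the bacteriophage MS2 coat protein (tdMCP), which binds MS2 RNA stem-loops, to an array of six GCN4 peptide epitopes of the solubility-optimised v4 SunTag type. The automated annotation recognises the two coat protein copies and only the first and part of the last GCN4 repeat, but the spacing is consistent with the repeat array named in the catalogue entry.

Each GCN4 epitope can recruit an scFv–fluorescent protein fusion supplied from a separate construct. One tdMCP bound to an MS2-tagged transcript therefore gathers several fluorophores, amplifying the signal per stem-loop. The associated publication concerns enhanced single-RNA imaging of gene expression dynamics in live animals, and this plasmid provides the adaptor protein for that approach in transfected cells.
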