Features (pLannotate 1.2.2; 24 found; start..end, strand, type, name):
     28..80      -  misc_feature   bom (fragment): basis of mobility region from pBR322
    235..614     +  enhancer       CMV enhancer: human cytomegalovirus immediate early enhancer
    615..818     +  promoter       CMV promoter: human cytomegalovirus (CMV) immediate early promoter
    814..847     +  LTR            5' LTR (truncated) (fragment): truncated 5' long terminal repeat (LTR) from HIV-1
    863..881     +  promoter       T7 promoter: promoter for bacteriophage T7 RNA polymerase
    940..1138    +  CDS            MS2 (fragment): bacteriophage MS2 coat protein binds to a specific stem-loop structure in the viral RNA (Peabody, 1993)
   1144..1287    +  CDS            MS2 (fragment): bacteriophage MS2 coat protein binds to a specific stem-loop structure in the viral RNA (Peabody, 1993)
   1291..1641    +  CDS            CAPSD_BPMS2 (fragment): Experimental evidence at protein level: Swiss-Prot protein existence level 1. Acts as a translational repressor of viral replicase synthesis late in infection. This latter function is the result of capsid protein interaction with an RNA hairpin which contains the replicase ribosome-binding site. From Escherichia phage MS2 (Bacteriophage MS2).
   1687..1743    +  CDS            GCN4_v4: GCN4 peptide optimized to improve solubility while preserving binding to an scFv-GFP fusion protein (Tanenbaum et al., 2014)
   2061..2084    +  CDS            GCN4_v4 (fragment): GCN4 peptide optimized to improve solubility while preserving binding to an scFv-GFP fusion protein (Tanenbaum et al., 2014)
   2153..2377    +  polyA_signal   bGH poly(A) signal: bovine growth hormone polyadenylation signal
   2381..2402    +  promoter       SV40 promoter (fragment): SV40 enhancer and early promoter
   2423..2851    +  rep_origin     f1 ori (sequence partly withheld): f1 bacteriophage origin of replication; arrow indicates direction of (+) strand synthesis
   2865..3194    +  promoter       SV40 promoter: SV40 enhancer and early promoter
   3261..4052    +  CDS            neo: KKA2_KLEPN - Also known as kan, nptII. Experimental evidence at protein level: Swiss-Prot protein existence level 1. Resistance to kanamycin, neomycin, paromomycin, ribostamycin, butirosin and gentamicin B. From Klebsiella pneumoniae.
   4076..4234    +  CDS            ble (fragment): BLE_KLEPN - Experimental evidence at protein level: Swiss-Prot protein existence level 1. Binding protein with a strong affinity to the bleomycin family of antibiotics. Binds to CL990; an antimitotic-antibiotic compound. From Klebsiella pneumoniae.
   4229..4350    +  polyA_signal   SV40 poly(A) signal: SV40 polyadenylation signal
   4423..4439    -  protein_bind   lac operator: The lac repressor binds to the lac operator to inhibit transcription in E. coli. This inhibition can be relieved by adding lactose or isopropyl-β-D-thiogalactopyranoside (IPTG). lac repressor encoded by lacI
   4447..4477    -  promoter       lac promoter: promoter for the E. coli lac operon
   4492..4513    -  protein_bind   CAP binding site: CAP binding activates transcription in the presence of cAMP. E. coli catabolite activator protein
   4526..4618    -  CDS            lacI (fragment): lac repressor; lacI; The lac repressor binds to the lac operator to inhibit transcription in E. coli. This inhibition can be relieved by adding lactose or isopropyl-β-D-thiogalactopyranoside (IPTG).
   4801..5389    -  rep_origin     ori: high-copy-number ColE1/pMB1/pBR322/pUC origin of replication
   5560..6420    -  CDS            AmpR: β-lactamase; bla; confers resistance to ampicillin, carbenicillin, and related antibiotics
   6421..6525    -  promoter       AmpR promoter: bla
>Addgene plasmid #205159 | pcDNA-tdMCP-6xGCN4 | addgene full sequence | sequence record 430551 | Addgene NGS Result
GACGGATCGGGAGATCTCCCGATCCCCTATGGTGCACTCTCAGTACAATCTGCTCTGATGCCGCATAGTT
AAGCCAGTATCTGCTCCCTGCTTGTGTGTTGGAGGTCGCTGAGTAGTGCGCGAGCAAAATTTAAGCTACA
ACAAGGCAAGGCTTGACCGACAATTGCATGAAGAATCTGCTTAGGGTTAGGCGTTTTGCGCTGCTTCGCG
ATGTACGGGCCAGATATACGCGTTGACATTGATTATTGACTAGTTATTAATAGTAATCAATTACGGGGTC
ATTAGTTCATAGCCCATATATGGAGTTCCGCGTTACATAACTTACGGTAAATGGCCCGCCTGGCTGACCG
CCCAACGACCCCCGCCCATTGACGTCAATAATGACGTATGTTCCCATAGTAACGCCAATAGGGACTTTCC
ATTGACGTCAATGGGTGGAGTATTTACGGTAAACTGCCCACTTGGCAGTACATCAAGTGTATCATATGCC
AAGTACGCCCCCTATTGACGTCAATGACGGTAAATGGCCCGCCTGGCATTATGCCCAGTACATGACCTTA
TGGGACTTTCCTACTTGGCAGTACATCTACGTATTAGTCATCGCTATTACCATGGTGATGCGGTTTTGGC
AGTACATCAATGGGCGTGGATAGCGGTTTGACTCACGGGGATTTCCAAGTCTCCACCCCATTGACGTCAA
TGGGAGTTTGTTTTGGCACCAAAATCAACGGGACTTTCCAAAATGTCGTAACAACTCCGCCCCATTGACG
CAAATGGGCGGTAGGCGTGTACGGTGGGAGGTCTATATAAGCAGAGCTCTCTGGCTAACTAGAGAACCCA
CTGCTTACTGGCTTATCGAAATTAATACGACTCACTATAGGGAGACCCAAGCTGGCTAGCGTTTAAACTT
AAGCTTGGTACCTGCTAGCCGTTAAAATGGCTTCTAACTTTACTCAGTTCGTTCTCGTCGACAATGGCGG
AACTGGCGACGTGACTGTCGCCCCAAGCAACTTCGCTAACGGGATCGCTGAATGGATCAGCTCTAACTCG
CGTTCACAGGCTTACAAAGTAACCTGTAGCGTTCGTCAGAGCTCTGCGCAGAATCGCAAATACACCATCA
AAGTCGAGGTGCCTAAAGGCGCCTGGCGTTCGTACTTAAATATGGAACTAACCATTCCAATTTTCGCCAC
GAATTCCGACTGCGAGCTTATTGTTAAGGCAATGCAAGGTCTCCTAAAAGATGGAAACCCGATTCCCTCA
GCAATCGCAGCAAACTCCGGCATCTACGCCATGGCTTCTAACTTTACTCAGTTCGTTCTCGTCGACAATG
GCGGAACTGGCGACGTGACTGTCGCCCCAAGCAACTTCGCTAACGGGATCGCTGAATGGATCAGCTCTAA
CTCGCGTTCACAGGCTTACAAAGTAACCTGTAGCGTTCGTCAGAGCTCTGCGCAGAATCGCAAATACACC
ATCAAAGTCGAGGTGCCTAAAGGCGCCTGGCGTTCGTACTTAAATATGGAACTAACCATTCCAATTTTCG
CCACGAATTCCGACTGCGAGCTTATTGTTAAGGCAATGCAAGGTCTCCTAAAAGATGGAAACCCGATTCC
CTCAGCAATCGCAGCAAACTCCGGCATCTACGCGGATTCTAGAATGGTGATGTACAAGGGTGGAGGTTCT
GGAGGAGAAGAACTTTTGAGCAAGAATTATCATCTTGAGAACGAAGTGGCTCGTCTTAAGAAAGGTTCTG
GCAGTGGAGAAGAACTGCTTTCAAAGAATTACCACCTGGAAAATGAGGTAGCTAGACTGAAAAAGGGGAG
CGGAAGTGGGGAGGAGTTGCTGAGCAAAAATTATCATTTGGAGAACGAAGTAGCACGACTAAAGAAAGGG
TCCGGATCGGGTGAGGAGTTACTCTCGAAAAATTATCATCTCGAAAACGAAGTGGCTCGGCTAAAAAAGG
GCAGTGGTTCTGGAGAAGAGCTATTATCTAAAAACTACCACCTCGAAAATGAGGTGGCACGCTTAAAAAA
GGGAAGTGGCAGTGGTGAAGAGCTACTATCCAAGAATTATCATCTTGAGAACGAGGTAGCGCGTTTGAAG
AAGGGTTCCGGCTCAGGATAAGGGCCCGTTTAAACCCGCTGATCAGCCTCGACTGTGCCTTCTAGTTGCC
AGCCATCTGTTGTTTGCCCCTCCCCCGTGCCTTCCTTGACCCTGGAAGGTGCCACTCCCACTGTCCTTTC
CTAATAAAATGAGGAAATTGCATCGCATTGTCTGAGTAGGTGTCATTCTATTCTGGGGGGTGGGGTGGGG
CAGGACAGCAAGGGGGAGGATTGGGAAGACAATAGCAGGCATGCTGGGGATGCGGTGGGCTCTATGGCTT
CTGAGGCGGAAAGAACCAGCTGGGGCTCTAGGGGGTATCCCC
[124 nt withheld, positions 2423-2546]
C
[91 nt withheld, positions 2548-2638]
A
[49 nt withheld, positions 2640-2688]
CCTTTGACGTTGGAGTCCACGTTCTTT
[37 nt withheld, positions 2716-2752]
ACCCTATCTCGGTCTATTCTTTTGATTTATAAGGGATTTTGCCGATTTCGGCCTATTGGTTAAAAAATGA
GCTGATTTAACAAAAATTTAACGCGAATTAATTCTGTGGAATGTGTGTCAGTTAGGGTGTGGAAAGTCCC
CAGGCTCCCCAGCAGGCAGAAGTATGCAAAGCATGCATCTCAATTAGTCAGCAACCAGGTGTGGAAAGTC
CCCAGGCTCCCCAGCAGGCAGAAGTATGCAAAGCATGCATCTCAATTAGTCAGCAACCATAGTCCCGCCC
CTAACTCCGCCCATCCCGCCCCTAACTCCGCCCAGTTCCGCCCATTCTCCGCCCCATGGCTGACTAATTT
TTTTTATTTATGCAGAGGCCGAGGCCGCCTCTGCCTCTGAGCTATTCCAGAAGTAGTGAGGAGGCTTTTT
TGGAGGCCTAGGCTTTTGCAAAAAGCTCCCGGGAGCTTGTATATCCATTTTCGGATCTGATCAAGAGACA
GGATGAGGATCGTTTCGCATGATTGAACAAGATGGATTGCACGCAGGTTCTCCGGCCGCTTGGGTGGAGA
GGCTATTCGGCTATGACTGGGCACAACAGACAATCGGCTGCTCTGATGCCGCCGTGTTCCGGCTGTCAGC
GCAGGGGCGCCCGGTTCTTTTTGTCAAGACCGACCTGTCCGGTGCCCTGAATGAACTGCAGGACGAGGCA
GCGCGGCTATCGTGGCTGGCCACGACGGGCGTTCCTTGCGCAGCTGTGCTCGACGTTGTCACTGAAGCGG
GAAGGGACTGGCTGCTATTGGGCGAAGTGCCGGGGCAGGATCTCCTGTCATCTCACCTTGCTCCTGCCGA
GAAAGTATCCATCATGGCTGATGCAATGCGGCGGCTGCATACGCTTGATCCGGCTACCTGCCCATTCGAC
CACCAAGCGAAACATCGCATCGAGCGAGCACGTACTCGGATGGAAGCCGGTCTTGTCGATCAGGATGATC
TGGACGAAGAGCATCAGGGGCTCGCGCCAGCCGAACTGTTCGCCAGGCTCAAGGCGCGCATGCCCGACGG
CGAGGATCTCGTCGTGACCCATGGCGATGCCTGCTTGCCGAATATCATGGTGGAAAATGGCCGCTTTTCT
GGATTCATCGACTGTGGCCGGCTGGGTGTGGCGGACCGCTATCAGGACATAGCGTTGGCTACCCGTGATA
TTGCTGAAGAGCTTGGCGGCGAATGGGCTGACCGCTTCCTCGTGCTTTACGGTATCGCCGCTCCCGATTC
GCAGCGCATCGCCTTCTATCGCCTTCTTGACGAGTTCTTCTGAGCGGGACTCTGGGGTTCGAAATGACCG
ACCAAGCGACGCCCAACCTGCCATCACGAGATTTCGATTCCACCGCCGCCTTCTATGAAAGGTTGGGCTT
CGGAATCGTTTTCCGGGACGCCGGCTGGATGATCCTCCAGCGCGGGGATCTCATGCTGGAGTTCTTCGCC
CACCCCAACTTGTTTATTGCAGCTTATAATGGTTACAAATAAAGCAATAGCATCACAAATTTCACAAATA
AAGCATTTTTTTCACTGCATTCTAGTTGTGGTTTGTCCAAACTCATCAATGTATCTTATCATGTCTGTAT
ACCGTCGACCTCTAGCTAGAGCTTGGCGTAATCATGGTCATAGCTGTTTCCTGTGTGAAATTGTTATCCG
CTCACAATTCCACACAACATACGAGCCGGAAGCATAAAGTGTAAAGCCTGGGGTGCCTAATGAGTGAGCT
AACTCACATTAATTGCGTTGCGCTCACTGCCCGCTTTCCAGTCGGGAAACCTGTCGTGCCAGCTGCATTA
ATGAATCGGCCAACGCGCGGGGAGAGGCGGTTTGCGTATTGGGCGCTCTTCCGCTTCCTCGCTCACTGAC
TCGCTGCGCTCGGTCGTTCGGCTGCGGCGAGCGGTATCAGCTCACTCAAAGGCGGTAATACGGTTATCCA
CAGAATCAGGGGATAACGCAGGAAAGAACATGTGAGCAAAAGGCCAGCAAAAGGCCAGGAACCGTAAAAA
GGCCGCGTTGCTGGCGTTTTTCCATAGGCTCCGCCCCCCTGACGAGCATCACAAAAATCGACGCTCAAGT
CAGAGGTGGCGAAACCCGACAGGACTATAAAGATACCAGGCGTTTCCCCCTGGAAGCTCCCTCGTGCGCT
CTCCTGTTCCGACCCTGCCGCTTACCGGATACCTGTCCGCCTTTCTCCCTTCGGGAAGCGTGGCGCTTTC
TCATAGCTCACGCTGTAGGTATCTCAGTTCGGTGTAGGTCGTTCGCTCCAAGCTGGGCTGTGTGCACGAA
CCCCCCGTTCAGCCCGACCGCTGCGCCTTATCCGGTAACTATCGTCTTGAGTCCAACCCGGTAAGACACG
ACTTATCGCCACTGGCAGCAGCCACTGGTAACAGGATTAGCAGAGCGAGGTATGTAGGCGGTGCTACAGA
GTTCTTGAAGTGGTGGCCTAACTACGGCTACACTAGAAGAACAGTATTTGGTATCTGCGCTCTGCTGAAG
CCAGTTACCTTCGGAAAAAGAGTTGGTAGCTCTTGATCCGGCAAACAAACCACCGCTGGTAGCGGTGGTT
TTTTTGTTTGCAAGCAGCAGATTACGCGCAGAAAAAAAGGATCTCAAGAAGATCCTTTGATCTTTTCTAC
GGGGTCTGACGCTCAGTGGAACGAAAACTCACGTTAAGGGATTTTGGTCATGAGATTATCAAAAAGGATC
TTCACCTAGATCCTTTTAAATTAAAAATGAAGTTTTAAATCAATCTAAAGTATATATGAGTAAACTTGGT
CTGACAGTTACCAATGCTTAATCAGTGAGGCACCTATCTCAGCGATCTGTCTATTTCGTTCATCCATAGT
TGCCTGACTCCCCGTCGTGTAGATAACTACGATACGGGAGGGCTTACCATCTGGCCCCAGTGCTGCAATG
ATACCGCGAGACCCACGCTCACCGGCTCCAGATTTATCAGCAATAAACCAGCCAGCCGGAAGGGCCGAGC
GCAGAAGTGGTCCTGCAACTTTATCCGCCTCCATCCAGTCTATTAATTGTTGCCGGGAAGCTAGAGTAAG
TAGTTCGCCAGTTAATAGTTTGCGCAACGTTGTTGCCATTGCTACAGGCATCGTGGTGTCACGCTCGTCG
TTTGGTATGGCTTCATTCAGCTCCGGTTCCCAACGATCAAGGCGAGTTACATGATCCCCCATGTTGTGCA
AAAAAGCGGTTAGCTCCTTCGGTCCTCCGATCGTTGTCAGAAGTAAGTTGGCCGCAGTGTTATCACTCAT
GGTTATGGCAGCACTGCATAATTCTCTTACTGTCATGCCATCCGTAAGATGCTTTTCTGTGACTGGTGAG
TACTCAACCAAGTCATTCTGAGAATAGTGTATGCGGCGACCGAGTTGCTCTTGCCCGGCGTCAATACGGG
ATAATACCGCGCCACATAGCAGAACTTTAAAAGTGCTCATCATTGGAAAACGTTCTTCGGGGCGAAAACT
CTCAAGGATCTTACCGCTGTTGAGATCCAGTTCGATGTAACCCACTCGTGCACCCAACTGATCTTCAGCA
TCTTTTACTTTCACCAGCGTTTCTGGGTGAGCAAAAACAGGAAGGCAAAATGCCGCAAAAAAGGGAATAA
GGGCGACACGGAAATGTTGAATACTCATACTCTTCCTTTTTCAATATTATTGAAGCATTTATCAGGGTTA
TTGTCTCATGAGCGGATACATATTTGAATGTATTTAGAAAAATAAACAAATAGGGGTTCCGCGCACATTT
CCCCGAAAAGTGCCACCTGACGTC
